>Addgene plasmid #132736 | pAG_PluxB_ToeRep_N01_trigger | addgene full sequence | sequence record 261826 | Addgene NGS Result
GGGTCAGACAAACCGGTAGGTTTGTCTGAATATATTACAACTTCGCACTTCATCACATCTATCTTATCTT
CATTTCTAACTAGCATAACCCCTTGGGGCCTCTAAACGGGTCTTGAGGGGTTTTTTGCTGAAACCTCAGG
CATTTGAGAAGCACACGGTCACACTGCTTCCGGTAGTCAATAAACCGGTAAACCAGCAATAGACATAAGC
GGCTATTTAACGACCCTGCCCTGAACCGACGACCGGGTCATCGTGGCCGGATCTTGCGGCCCCTCGGCTT
GAACGAATTGTTAGACATTATTTGCCGACTACCTTGGTGATCTCGCCTTTCACGTAGTGGACAAATTCTT
CCAACTGATCTGCGCGCGAGGCCAAGCGATCTTCTTCTTGTCCAAGATAAGCCTGTCTAGCTTCAAGTAT
GACGGGCTGATACTGGGCCGGCAGGCGCTCCATTGCCCAGTCGGCAGCGACATCCTTCGGCGCGATTTTG
CCGGTTACTGCGCTGTACCAAATGCGGGACAACGTAAGCACTACATTTCGCTCATCGCCAGCCCAGTCGG
GCGGCGAGTTCCATAGCGTTAAGGTTTCATTTAGCGCCTCAAATAGATCCTGTTCAGGAACCGGATCAAA
GAGTTCCTCCGCCGCTGGACCTACCAAGGCAACGCTATGTTCTCTTGCTTTTGTCAGCAAGATAGCCAGA
TCAATGTCGATCGTGGCTGGCTCGAAGATACCTGCAAGAATGTCATTGCGCTGCCATTCTCCAAATTGCA
GTTCGCGCTTAGCTGGATAACGCCACGGAATGATGTCGTCGTGCACAACAATGGTGACTTCTACAGCGCG
GAGAATCTCGCTCTCTCCAGGGGAAGCCGAAGTTTCCAAAAGGTCGTTGATCAAAGCTCGCCGCGTTGTT
TCATCAAGCCTTACGGTCACCGTAACCAGCAAATCAATATCACTGTGTGGCTTCAGGCCGCCATCCACTG
CGGAGCCGTACAAATGTACGGCCAGCAACGTCGGTTCGAGATGGCGCTCGATGACGCCAACTACCTCTGA
TAGTTGAGTCGATACTTCGGCGATCACCGCTTCCCTCATACTCTTCCTTTTTCAATATTATTGAAGCATT
TATCAGGGTTATTGTCTCATGAGCGGATACATATTTGAATGTATTTAGAAAAATAAACAAATAGCTAGCT
CACTCGGTCGCTACGCTCCGGGCGTGAGACTGCGGCGGGCGCTGCGGACACATACAAAGTTACCCACAGA
TTCCGTGGATAAGCAGGGGACTAACATGTGAGGCAAAACAGCAGGGCCGCGCCGGTGGCGTTTTTCCATA
GGCTCCGCCCTCCTGCCAGAGTTCACATAAACAGACGCTTTTCCGGTGCATCTGTGGGAGCCGTGAGGCT
CAACCATGAATCTGACAGTACGGGCGAAACCCGACAGGACTTAAAGATCCCCACCGTTTCCGGCGGGTCG
CTCCCTCTTGCGCTCTCCTGTTCCGACCCTGCCGTTTACCGGATACCTGTTCCGCCTTTCTCCCTTACGG
GAAGTGTGGCGCTTTCTCATAGCTCACACACTGGTATCTCGGCTCGGTGTAGGTCGTTCGCTCCAAGCTG
GGCTGTAAGCAAGAACTCCCCGTTCAGCCCGACTGCTGCGCCTTATCCGGTAACTGTTCACTTGAGTCCA
ACCCGGAAAAGCACGGTAAAACGCCACTGGCAGCAGCCATTGGTAACTGGGAGTTCGCAGAGGATTTGTT
TAGCTAAACACGCGGTTGCTCTTGAAGTGTGCGCCAAAGTCCGGCTACACTGGAAGGACAGATTTGGTTG
CTGTGCTCTGCGAAAGCCAGTTACCACGGTTAAGCAGTTCCCCAACTGACTTAACCTTCGATCAAACCAC
CTCCCCAGGTGGTTTTTTCGTTTACAGGGCAAAAGATTACGCGCAGAAAAAAAGGATCTCAAGAAGATCC
TTTGATCTTTTCTACTGAACCGCTCTAGATTTCAGTGCAATTTATCTCTTCAAATGTAGCACCTGAAGTC
AGCCCCATACGATATAAGTTGTAATTCTCATGTTAGTCATGCCCCGCGCCCACCGGAAGGAGCTGACTGG
GTTGAAGGCTCTCAAGGGCATCGGTCGAGATCCCGGTGCCTAATGAGTGAGCTAACTTACATTAATTGCG
TTGCGCTCACTGCCCGCTTTCCAGTCGGGAAACCTGTCGTGCCAGCTGCATTAATGAATCGGCCAACGCG
CGGGGAGAGGCGGTTTGCGTATTGGGCGCCAGGGTGGTTTTTCTTTTCACCAGTGAGACGGGCAACAGCT
GATTGCCCTTCACCGCCTGGCCCTGAGAGAGTTGCAGCAAGCGGTCCACGCTGGTTTGCCCCAGCAGGCG
AAAATCCTGTTTGATGGTGGTTAACGGCGGGATATAACATGAGCTGTCTTCGGTATCGTCGTATCCCACT
ACCGAGATGTCCGCACCAACGCGCAGCCCGGACTCGGTAATGGCGCGCATTGCGCCCAGCGCCATCTGAT
CGTTGGCAACCAGCATCGCAGTGGGAACGATGCCCTCATTCAGCATTTGCATGGTTTGTTGAAAACCGGA
CATGGCACTCCAGTCGCCTTCCCGTTCCGCTATCGGCTGAATTTGATTGCGAGTGAGATATTTATGCCAG
CCAGCCAGACGCAGACGCGCCGAGACAGAACTTAATGGGCCCGCTAACAGCGCGATTTGCTGGTGACCCA
ATGCGACCAGATGCTCCACGCCCAGTCGCGTACCGTCTTCATGGGAGAAAATAATACTGTTGATGGGTGT
CTGGTCAGAGACATCAAGAAATAACGCCGGAACATTAGTGCAGGCAGCTTCCACAGCAATGGCATCCTGG
TCATCCAGCGGATAGTTAATGATCAGCCCACTGACGCGTTGCGCGAGAAGATTGTGCACCGCCGCTTTAC
AGGCTTCGACGCCGCTTCGTTCTACCATCGACACCACCACGCTGGCACCCAGTTGATCGGCGCGAGATTT
AATCGCCGCGACAATTTGCGACGGCGCGTGCAGGGCCAGACTGGAGGTGGCAACGCCAATCAGCAACGAC
TGTTTGCCCGCCAGTTGTTGTGCCACGCGGTTGGGAATGTAATTCAGCTCCGCCATCGCCGCTTCCACTT
TTTCCCGCGTTTTCGCAGAAACGTGGCTGGCCTGGTTCACCACGCGGGAAACGGTCTGATAAGAGACACC
GGCATACTCTGCGACATCGTATAACGTTACTGGTTTCACATTCACCACCCTGAATTGACTCTCTTCCGGG
CGCTATCATGCCATACCGCGAAAGGTTTTGCGCCATTCGATGGTGTCCGGGATCTCGACGCTCTCCCTTA
TGACCTGTAGGATCGTACAGGTTTACGCAAGAAAATGGTTTGTTACAGTCGAATAAA
Features (pLannotate 1.2.2; 8 found; start..end, strand, type, name):
     80..127     +  terminator     T7 terminator: transcription terminator for bacteriophage T7 RNA polymerase
    298..1089    -  CDS            SmR: aminoglycoside adenylyltransferase (Murphy, 1985); aadA; confers resistance to spectinomycin and streptomycin
   1090..1181    -  promoter       AmpR promoter: bla
   1229..1967    -  rep_origin     CloDF13 ori: Plasmids containing the CloDF13 (CDF) origin of replication can be propagated in E. coli cells that contain additional plasmids with compatible origins.
   2064..2128    -  CDS            TcR (fragment): tetracycline efflux protein; tet; confers resistance to tetracycline
   2143..2164    -  protein_bind   CAP binding site: CAP binding activates transcription in the presence of cAMP. E. coli catabolite activator protein
   2177..3259    -  CDS            lacI: lac repressor; lacI; The lac repressor binds to the lac operator to inhibit transcription in E. coli. This inhibition can be relieved by adding lactose or isopropyl-β-D-thiogalactopyranoside (IPTG).
   3260..3337    -  promoter       lacI promoter: lacI
