[The description below was written by a language model from this plasmid's Addgene catalogue record and pLannotate feature annotations shown in this document.]
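Description:
pAG_PluxB_ToeRep_N01_trigger is a small bacterial expression plasmid (about 3.4 kb) built on the pCDFDuet backbone and designed to produce a synthetic regulatory RNA in E. coli. It replicates from the CloDF13 (CDF) origin, which is compatible with other common origin classes, so it can be maintained in the same cell alongside additional plasmids. Selection relies on the aadA aminoglycoside adenylyltransferase gene (SmR), annotated here downstream of a bla-type promoter, which confers resistance to streptomycin and spectinomycin. The backbone also retains the lacI repressor gene with its own promoter, an adjacent CAP binding site and a short remnant of a tetracycline resistance gene. These are carry-over elements of the Duet vector rather than parts of the payload.

The insert is a 182 bp synthetic cassette, introduced by Gibson cloning, in which the PluxB promoter drives transcription of the trigger RNA for first-generation toehold repressor number 1. Neither the promoter nor the trigger sequence is picked up by the automated annotation. They presumably lie in the unannotated region spanning the sequence ends, upstream of the annotated T7 terminator, which would close off the transcript. Toehold repressors are de novo-designed riboregulators in which a cognate trigger RNA base-pairs with a switch RNA and shuts off translation of the downstream gene. This plasmid supplies only the trigger, so it is meant to be paired with a separate, compatible plasmid carrying the matching switch and reporter. Lux-type promoters are normally activated by LuxR bound to an acyl-homoserine lactone. No luxR gene is annotated here, so the regulator would have to be supplied from elsewhere. The record does not state the inducer. Inducible trigger expression of this kind supports characterisation of repressor performance and the assembly of multi-input RNA-based logic circuits in bacteria.
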