Addgene plasmid #132736: pAG_PluxB_ToeRep_N01_trigger
Purpose: Inducible expression of first-generation toehold repressor index 1 trigger RNA via the PluxB promoter
Depositing lab: Alexander Green & Peng Yin. Depositing organization: Arizona State University. Publication: De novo-designed translation-repressing riboregulators for multi-input cellular logic. Kim J, Zhou Y, Carlson PD, Teichmann M, Chaudhary S, Simmel FC, Silver PA, Collins JJ, Lucks JB, Yin P, Green AA. Nat Chem Biol. 2019 Dec;15(12):1173-1182. doi: 10.1038/s41589-019-0388-1. Epub 2019 Nov 4. PubMed 31686032.
Backbone
  Vector backbone: pCDFduet
  Backbone size w/o insert (bp): 3235
  Vector type: Bacterial Expression
Growth in bacteria
  Bacterial resistance: Streptomycin, 50 μg/mL
  Growth temperature: 37°C
  Growth strain: DH5alpha
  Copy number: High Copy
Gene/Insert
  Gene/Insert name: PluxB_ToeRep_N01_trigger
  Species: Synthetic
  Insert size (bp): 182
  Cloning method: Gibson Cloning
  Sequencing primers: 5′ CGTTACTGGTTTCACATTCACCACCC
Terms and licenses: Academic/Nonprofit Terms; Industry Terms: Not Available to Industry
Depositor comments: Please visit https://www.biorxiv.org/content/10.1101/501783v1 for bioRxiv preprint.
How to cite: pAG_PluxB_ToeRep_N01_trigger was a gift from Alexander Green & Peng Yin (Addgene plasmid # 132736 ; http://n2t.net/addgene:132736 ; RRID:Addgene_132736)
