>Addgene plasmid #132736 | pAG_PluxB_ToeRep_N01_trigger | depositor partial sequence | sequence record 255222 | inducible first generation repressor trigger N01
ACCTGTAGGATCGTACAGGTTTACGCAAGAAAATGGTTTGTTACAGTCGAATAAAGGGTCAGACAAACCG
GTAGGTTTGTCTGAATATATTACAACTTCGCACTTCATCACATCTATCTTATCTTCATTTCTAACTAGCA
TAACCCCTTGGGGCCTCTAAACGGGTCTTGAGGGGTTTTTTG
